>Addgene plasmid #14301 | pAG303GAL-EGFP-ccdB | depositor full sequence | sequence record 7964 | Author sequence
TCGCGCGTTTCGGTGATGACGGTGAAAACCTCTGACACATGCAGCTCCCGGAGACGGTCACAGCTTGTCT
GTAAGCGGATGCCGGGAGCAGACAAGCCCGTCAGGGCGCGTCAGCGGGTGTTGGCGGGTGTCGGGGCTGG
CTTAACTATGCGGCATCAGAGCAGATTGTACTGAGAGTGCACCATAATTCCGTTTTAAGAGCTTGGTGAG
CGCTAGGAGTCACTGCCAGGTATCGTTTGAACACGGCATTAGTCAGGGAAGTCATAACACAGTCCTTTCC
CGCAATTTTCTTTTTCTATTACTCTTGGCCTCCTCTAGTACACTCTATATTTTTTTATGCCTCGGTAATG
ATTTTCATTTTTTTTTTTCCACCTAGCGGATGACTCTTTTTTTTTCTTAGCGATTGGCATTATCACATAA
TGAATTATACATTATATAAAGTAATGTGATTTCTTCGAAGAATATACTAAAAAATGAGCAGGCAAGATAA
ACGAAGGCAAAGATGACAGAGCAGAAAGCCCTAGTAAAGCGTATTACAAATGAAACCAAGATTCAGATTG
CGATCTCTTTAAAGGGTGGTCCCCTAGCGATAGAGCACTCGATCTTCCCAGAAAAAGAGGCAGAAGCAGT
AGCAGAACAGGCCACACAATCGCAAGTGATTAACGTCCACACAGGTATAGGGTTTCTGGACCATATGATA
CATGCTCTGGCCAAGCATTCCGGCTGGTCGCTAATCGTTGAGTGCATTGGTGACTTACACATAGACGACC
ATCACACCACTGAAGACTGCGGGATTGCTCTCGGTCAAGCTTTTAAAGAGGCCCTACTGGCGCGTGGAGT
AAAAAGGTTTGGATCAGGATTTGCGCCTTTGGATGAGGCACTTTCCAGAGCGGTGGTAGATCTTTCGAAC
AGGCCGTACGCAGTTGTCGAACTTGGTTTGCAAAGGGAGAAAGTAGGAGATCTCTCTTGCGAGATGATCC
CGCATTTTCTTGAAAGCTTTGCAGAGGCTAGCAGAATTACCCTCCACGTTGATTGTCTGCGAGGCAAGAA
TGATCATCACCGTAGTGAGAGTGCGTTCAAGGCTCTTGCGGTTGCCATAAGAGAAGCCACCTCGCCCAAT
GGTACCAACGATGTTCCCTCCACCAAAGGTGTTCTTATGTAGTGACACCGATTATTTAAAGCTGCAGCAT
ACGATATATATACATGTGTATATATGTATACCTATGAATGTCAGTAAGTATGTATACGAACAGTATGATA
CTGAAGATGACAAGGTAATGCATCATTCTATACGTGTCATTCTGAACGAGGCGCGCTTTCCTTTTTTCTT
TTTGCTTTTTCTTTTTTTTTCTCTTGAACTCGACGGATCATATGCGGTGTGAAATACCGCACAGATGCGT
AAGGAGAAAATACCGCATCAGGAAATTGTAAACGTTAATATTTTGTTAAAATTCGCGTTAAATTTTTGTT
AAATCAGCTCATTTTTTAACCAATAGGCCGAAATCGGCAAAATCCCTTATAAATCAAAAGAATAGACCGA
GATAGGGT
[37 nt withheld, positions 1549-1585]
AAAGAACGTGGACTCCAACGTCAAAGG
[49 nt withheld, positions 1613-1661]
T
[91 nt withheld, positions 1663-1753]
G
[124 nt withheld, positions 1755-1878]
CGCGCCATTCGCCATTCAGGCTGCGCAACTGTTGGGAAGGGCGATCGGTGCGGGCCTCTTCGCTATTACG
CCAGCTGGCGAAGGGGGGATGTGCTGCAAGGCGATTAAGTTGGGTAACGCCAGGGTTTTCCCAGTCACGA
CGTTGTAAAACGACGGCCAGTGAATTGTAATACGACTCACTATAGGGCGAATTGGAGCTCTAGTACGGAT
TAGAAGCCGCCGAGCGGGCGACAGCCCTCCGACGGAAGACTCTCCTCCGTGCGTCCTCGTCTTCACCGGT
CGCGTTCCTGAAACGCAGATGTGCCTCGCGCCGCACTGCTCCGAACAATAAAGATTCTACAATACTAGCT
TTTATGGTTATGAAGAGGAAAAATTGGCAGTAACCTGGCCCCACAAACCTTCAAATTAACGAATCAAATT
AACAACCATAGGATGATAATGCGATTAGTTTTTTAGCCTTATTTCTGGGGTAATTAATCAGCGAAGCGAT
GATTTTTGATCTATTAACAGATATATAAATGGAAAAGCTGCATAACCACTTTAACTAATACTTTCAACAT
TTTCAGTTTGTATTACTTCTTATTCAAATGTCATAAAAGTATCAACAAAAAATTGTTAATATACCTCTAT
ACTTTAACGTCAAGGAGAAAAAACCCCGGATTCTAGAACTAGTGGATCCCCCGGGACAAAATGGTGAGCA
AGGGCGAGGAGCTGTTCACCGGGGTGGTGCCCATCCTGGTCGAGCTGGACGGCGACGTAAACGGCCACAA
GTTCAGCGTGTCCGGCGAGGGCGAGGGCGATGCCACCTACGGCAAGCTGACCCTGAAGTTCATCTGCACC
ACCGGCAAGCTGCCCGTGCCCTGGCCCACCCTCGTGACCACCCTGACCTACGGCGTGCAGTGCTTCAGCC
GCTACCCCGACCACATGAAGCAGCACGACTTCTTCAAGTCCGCCATGCCCGAAGGCTACGTCCAGGAGCG
CACCATCTTCTTCAAGGACGACGGCAACTACAAGACCCGCGCCGAGGTGAAGTTCGAGGGCGACACCCTG
GTGAACCGCATCGAGCTGAAGGGCATCGACTTCAAGGAGGACGGCAACATCCTGGGGCACAAGCTGGAGT
ACAACTACAACAGCCACAACGTCTATATCATGGCCGACAAGCAGAAGAACGGCATCAAGGTGAACTTCAA
GATCCGCCACAACATCGAGGACGGCAGCGTGCAGCTCGCCGACCACTACCAGCAGAACACCCCCATCGGC
GACGGCCCCGTGCTGCTGCCCGACAACCACTACCTGAGCACCCAGTCCGCCCTGAGCAAAGACCCCAACG
AGAAGCGCGATCACATGGTCCTGCTGGAGTTCGTGACCGCCGCCGGGATCACTCTCGGCATGGACGAGCT
GTACAAGGGTGGACCAGGTGGTGGACATCAAACAAGTTTGTACAAAAAAGCTGAACGAGAAACGTAAAAT
GATATAAATATCAATATATTAAATTAGATTTTGCATAAAAAACAGACTACATAATACTGTAAAACACAAC
ATATCCAGTCACTATGGCGGCCGCATTAGGCACCCCAGGCTTTACACTTTATGCTTCCGGCTCGTATAAT
GTGTGGATTTTGAGTTAGGATCCGTCGAGATTTTCAGGAGCTAAGGAAGCTAAAATGGAGAAAAAAATCA
CTGGATATACCACCGTTGATATATCCCAATGGCATCGTAAAGAACATTTTGAGGCATTTCAGTCAGTTGC
TCAATGTACCTATAACCAGACCGTTCAGCTGGATATTACGGCCTTTTTAAAGACCGTAAAGAAAAATAAG
CACAAGTTTTATCCGGCCTTTATTCACATTCTTGCCCGCCTGATGAATGCTCATCCGGAATTCCGTATGG
CAATGAAAGACGGTGAGCTGGTGATATGGGATAGTGTTCACCCTTGTTACACCGTTTTCCATGAGCAAAC
TGAAACGTTTTCATCGCTCTGGAGTGAATACCACGACGATTTCCGGCAGTTTCTACACATATATTCGCAA
GATGTGGCGTGTTACGGTGAAAACCTGGCCTATTTCCCTAAAGGGTTTATTGAGAATATGTTTTTCGTCT
CAGCCAATCCCTGGGTGAGTTTCACCAGTTTTGATTTAAACGTGGCCAATATGGACAACTTCTTCGCCCC
CGTTTTCACCATGGGCAAATATTATACGCAAGGCGACAAGGTGCTGATGCCGCTGGCGATTCAGGTTCAT
CATGCCGTCTGTGATGGCTTCCATGTCGGCAGAATGCTTAATGAATTACAACAGTACTGCGATGAGTGGC
AGGGCGGGGCGTAAACGCCGCGTGGATCCGGCTTACTAAAAGCCAGATAACAGTATGCGTATTTGCGCGC
TGATTTTTGCGGTATAAGAATATATACTGATATGTATACCCGAAGTATGTCAAAAAGAGGTATGCTATGA
AGCAGCGTATTACAGTGACAGTTGACAGCGACAGCTATCAGTTGCTCAAGGCATATATGATGTCAATATC
TCCGGTCTGGTAAGCACAACCATGCAGAATGAAGCCCGTCGTCTGCGTGCCGAACGCTGGAAAGCGGAAA
ATCAGGAAGGGATGGCTGAGGTCGCCCGGTTTATTGAAATGAACGGCTCTTTTGCTGACGAGAACAGGGG
CTGGTGAAATGCAGTTTAAGGTTTACACCTATAAAAGAGAGAGCCGTTATCGTCTGTTTGTGGATGTACA
GAGTGATATTATTGACACGCCCGGGCGACGGATGGTGATCCCCCTGGCCAGTGCACGTCTGCTGTCAGAT
AAAGTCTCCCGTGAACTTTACCCGGTGGTGCATATCGGGGATGAAAGCTGGCGCATGATGACCACCGATA
TGGCCAGTGTGCCGGTCTCCGTTATCGGGGAAGAAGTGGCTGATCTCAGCCACCGCGAAAATGACATCAA
AAACGCCATTAACCTGATGTTCTGGGGAATATAAATGTCAGGCTCCCTTATACACAGCCAGTCTGCAGGT
CGACCATAGTGACTGGATATGTTGTGTTTTACAGTATTATGTAGTCTGTTTTTTATGCAAAATCTAATTT
AATATATTGATATTTATATCATTTTACGTTTCTCGTTCAGCTTTCTTGTACAAAGTGGTTCGATGTCATG
TAATTAGTTATGTCACGCTTACATTCACGCCCTCCCCCCACATCCGCTCTAACCGAAAAGGAAGGAGTTA
GACAACCTGAAGTCTAGGTCCCTATTTATTTTTTTATAGTTATGTTAGTATTAAGAACGTTATTTATATT
TCAAATTTTTCTTTTTTTTCTGTACAGACGCGTGTACGCATGTAACATTATACTGAAAACCTTGCTTGAG
AAGGTTTTGGGACGCTCGAAGGCTTTAATTTGCGGCCGGTACCCAGCTTTTGTTCCCTTTAGTGAGGGTT
AATTCCGAGCTTGGCGTAATCATGGTCATAGCTGTTTCCTGTGTGAAATTGTTATCCGCTCACAATTCCA
CACAACATAGGAGCCGGAAGCATAAAGTGTAAAGCCTGGGGTGCCTAATGAGTGAGGTAACTCACATTAA
TTGCGTTGCGCTCACTGCCCGCTTTCCAGTCGGGAAACCTGTCGTGCCAGCTGCATTAATGAATCGGCCA
ACGCGCGGGGAGAGGCGGTTTGCGTATTGGGCGCTCTTCCGCTTCCTCGCTCACTGACTCGCTGCGCTCG
GTCGTTCGGCTGCGGCGAGCGGTATCAGCTCACTCAAAGGCGGTAATACGGTTATCCACAGAATCAGGGG
ATAACGCAGGAAAGAACATGTGAGCAAAAGGCCAGCAAAAGGCCAGGAACCGTAAAAAGGCCGCGTTGCT
GGCGTTTTTCCATAGGCTCGGCCCCCCTGACGAGCATCACAAAAATCGACGCTCAAGTCAGAGGTGGCGA
AACCCGACAGGACTATAAAGATACCAGGCGTTCCCCCCTGGAAGCTCCCTCGTGCGCTCTCCTGTTCCGA
CCCTGCCGCTTACCGGATACCTGTCCGCCTTTCTCCCTTCGGGAAGCGTGGCGCTTTCTCAATGCTCACG
CTGTAGGTATCTCAGTTCGGTGTAGGTCGTTCGCTCCAAGCTGGGCTGTGTGCACGAACCCCCCGTTCAG
CCCGACCGCTGCGCCTTATCCGGTAACTATCGTCTTGAGTCCAACCCGGTAAGACACGACTTATCGCCAC
TGGCAGCAGCCACTGGTAACAGGATTAGCAGAGCGAGGTATGTAGGCGGTGCTACAGAGTTCTTGAAGTG
GTGGCCTAACTACGGCTACACTAGAAGGACAGTATTTGGTATCTGCGCTCTGCTGAAGCCAGTTACCTTC
GGAAAAAGAGTTGGTAGCTCTTGATCCGGCAAACAAACCACCGCTGGTAGCGGTGGTTTTTTTGTTTGCA
AGCAGCAGATTACGCGCAGAAAAAAAGGATCTCAAGAAGATCCTTTGATCTTTTCTACGGGGTCTGACGC
TCAGTGGAACGAAAACTCACGTTAAGGGATTTTGGTCATGAGATTATCAAAAAGGATCTTCACCTAGATC
CTTTTAAATTAAAAATGAAGTTTTAAATCAATCTAAAGTATATATGAGTAAACTTGGTCTGACAGTTACC
AATGCTTAATCAGTGAGGCACCTATCTCAGCGATCTGTCTATTTCGTTCATCCATAGTTGCCTGACTGCC
CGTCGTGTAGATAACTACGATACGGGAGGGCTTACCATCTGGCCCCAGTGCTGCAATGATACCGCGAGAC
CCACGCTCACCGGCTCCAGATTTATCAGCAATAAACCAGCCAGCCGGAAGGGCCGAGCGCAGAAGTGGTC
CTGCAACTTTATCCGCCTCCATCCAGTCTATTAATTGTTGCCGGGAAGCTAGAGTAAGTAGTTCGCCAGT
TAATAGTTTGCGCAACGTTGTTGCCATTGCTACAGGCATCGTGGTGTCACGCTCGTCGTTTGGTATGGCT
TCATTCAGCTCCGGTTCCCAACGATCAAGGCGAGTTACATGATCCCCCATGTTGTGAAAAAAAGCGGTTA
GCTCCTTCGGTCCTCCGATCGTTGTCAGAAGTAAGTTGGCCGCAGTGTTATCACTCATGGTTATGGCAGC
ACTGCATAATTCTCTTACTGTCATGCCATCCGTAAGATGCTTTTCTGTGACTGGTGAGTACTCAACCAAG
TCATTCTGAGAATAGTGTATGCGGCGACCGAGTTGCTCTTGCCCGGCGTCAATACGGGATAATACCGCGC
CACATAGCAGAACTTTAAAAGTGCTCATCATTGGAAAACGTTCTTCGGGGCGAAAACTCTCAAGGATCTT
ACCGCTGTTGAGATCCAGTTCGATGTAACCCACTCGTGCACCCAACTGATCTTCAGCATCTTTTACTTTC
ACCAGCGTTTCTGGGTGAGCAAAAACAGGAAGGCAAAATGCCGCAAAAAAGGGAATAAGGGCGACACGGA
AATGTTGAATACTCATACTCTTCCTTTTTCAATATTATTGAAGCATTTATCAGGGTTATTGTCTCATGAG
CGGATACATATTTGAATGTATTTAGAAAAATAAACAAATAGGGGTTCCGCGCACATTTCCCCGAAAAGTG
CCACCTGACGTCTTATTATCATGACATTAACCTATAAAAATAGGCGTATCACGAGGCCCTTTCGTC
Features (pLannotate 1.2.2; 29 found; start..end, strand, type, name):
    137..186     +  misc_feature   bom (fragment): basis of mobility region from pBR322
    191..265     -  CDS            MRM1 (fragment): MRM1_YEAST - Also known as PET56 From Saccharomyces cerevisiae (strain ATCC 204508 / S288c) (Baker's yeast).
    315..502     +  promoter       HIS3 promoter: S. cerevisiae HIS3
    503..1162    +  CDS            HIS3: imidazoleglycerol-phosphate dehydratase, required for histidine biosynthesis; S. cerevisiae HIS3; yeast auxotrophic marker
   1119..1412    +  CDS            YO201_YEAST (fragment): Protein uncertain: Swiss-Prot protein existence level 5. From Saccharomyces cerevisiae (strain ATCC 204508 / S288c) (Baker's yeast).
   1369..1422    +  misc_feature   bom (fragment): basis of mobility region from pBR322
   1423..1878    -  rep_origin     f1 ori (sequence partly withheld): f1 bacteriophage origin of replication; arrow indicates direction of (+) strand synthesis
   1886..2043    -  CDS            lacZα (fragment): LacZα fragment of β-galactosidase; lacZ fragment
   2046..2064    +  promoter       T7 promoter: promoter for bacteriophage T7 RNA polymerase
   2084..2525    +  promoter       GAL1 promoter: S. cerevisiae GAL1; inducible promoter, regulated by Gal4
   2540..2563    +  misc_feature   MCS (fragment): pBluescript multiple cloning site
   2569..3285    +  CDS            EGFP: EGFP is a basic (constitutively fluorescent) green fluorescent protein published in 1996, derived from Aequorea victoria. It is reported to be a rapidly-maturing weak dimer with moderate acid sensitivity.
   3310..3434    +  protein_bind   attR1: mutant version of attR; recombination site for the Gateway® LR reaction LR Clonase™
   3459..3489    +  promoter       lac UV5 promoter: E. coli lac promoter with an "up" mutation
   3513..3542    +  promoter       cat promoter (fragment): promoter of the E. coli cat gene encoding chloramphenicol acetyltransferase
   3543..4202    +  CDS            CmR: chloramphenicol acetyltransferase; cat; confers resistance to chloramphenicol
   4384..4542    +  CDS            ccdA (fragment): CCDA_ECO57 - Also known as H, letA. Experimental evidence at protein level: Swiss-Prot protein existence level 1. Antitoxin component of a type II toxin-antitoxin (TA) system which inhibits the post-segregational killing (PSK) of plasmid-free cells, also referred to as a plasmid addiction system. Binds to and blocks the activity of CcdB; will also remove bound CcdB protein from the CcdB-GyrA complex by forming a CcdA-CcdB complex, a process termed rejuvenation. Functions as a transcriptional corepressor for the ccdAB operon, repression also requires CcdB (By similarity). From Escherichia coli
   4547..4849    +  CDS            ccdB: CCDB_ECOLI - Also known as G, letB, letD. Experimental evidence at protein level: Swiss-Prot protein existence level 1. Toxic component of a type II toxin-antitoxin (TA) system, functioning in plasmid maintainence. Responsible for the post- segregational killing (PSK) of plasmid-free cells, also referred to as a plasmid addiction system. Half-life of over 2 hours. Cell killing by CcdB is accompanied by filamentation, defects in chromosome and plasmid segregation, defects in cell division, formation of anucleate cells, decreased DNA synthesis and plasmid loss. Interferes with the activity of DN
   4893..5017    -  protein_bind   attR2: mutant version of attR; recombination site for the Gateway® LR reaction LR Clonase™
   5024..5271    +  terminator     CYC1 terminator: S. cerevisiae CYC1; transcription terminator for CYC1
   5294..5312    -  promoter       T3 promoter: promoter for bacteriophage T3 RNA polymerase
   5357..5373    -  protein_bind   lac operator: The lac repressor binds to the lac operator to inhibit transcription in E. coli. This inhibition can be relieved by adding lactose or isopropyl-β-D-thiogalactopyranoside (IPTG). lac repressor encoded by lacI
   5381..5411    -  promoter       lac promoter: promoter for the E. coli lac operon
   5426..5447    -  protein_bind   CAP binding site: CAP binding activates transcription in the presence of cAMP. E. coli catabolite activator protein
   5460..5552    -  CDS            lacI (fragment): lac repressor; lacI; The lac repressor binds to the lac operator to inhibit transcription in E. coli. This inhibition can be relieved by adding lactose or isopropyl-β-D-thiogalactopyranoside (IPTG).
   5735..6323    -  rep_origin     ori: high-copy-number ColE1/pMB1/pBR322/pUC origin of replication
   6494..7354    -  CDS            AmpR: β-lactamase; bla; confers resistance to ampicillin, carbenicillin, and related antibiotics
   7355..7459    -  promoter       AmpR promoter: bla
   7544..35      +  CDS            rop (fragment) (across the origin): Rop protein, which maintains plasmids at low copy number; rop
