[The description below was written by a language model from this plasmid's Addgene catalogue record and pLannotate feature annotations shown in this document.]
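Description:
pAG303GAL-EGFP-ccdB is an empty Gateway destination vector for galactose-inducible expression of N-terminally EGFP-tagged proteins in Saccharomyces cerevisiae. It is built on the pRS303 backbone and is described by the depositor as an integrating plasmid. Consistent with this, the 7,544 nt annotated sequence shows no yeast replication origin or centromere, so stable maintenance in yeast depends on insertion into the genome. The HIS3 gene with its own promoter provides auxotrophic selection for histidine prototrophy. In E. coli the plasmid replicates from a high-copy ColE1/pUC-type origin and carries an ampicillin resistance gene. An f1 origin and remnants of the pBluescript-derived lacZα/MCS region, flanked by T7 and T3 promoters, are also present.

The expression unit consists of the Gal4-regulated GAL1 promoter followed by the EGFP coding sequence, then the Gateway cassette, and finally the CYC1 transcription terminator. The cassette is bounded by attR1 and attR2 and contains a chloramphenicol resistance gene and the ccdB toxin gene. In an LR recombination with an entry clone, the region between the attR sites is exchanged for the gene of interest, placing it downstream of EGFP to produce an N-terminal EGFP fusion. Loss of ccdB gives counter-selection against unrecombined vector in standard E. coli strains. Because ccdB is toxic, the empty vector must be propagated in a ccdB-tolerant strain, with both chloramphenicol and ampicillin selection available. The vector belongs to a suite of yeast Gateway plasmids designed for high-throughput genetic analysis, and suits inducible expression and fluorescence-based localisation of proteins from a chromosomally integrated copy. The depositor notes that the full sequence is a reference only and may not match the plasmid exactly.
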