Addgene plasmid #14301: pAG303GAL-EGFP-ccdB
Purpose: (Empty Backbone)
Depositing lab: Susan Lindquist. Depositing organization: Whitehead Institute for Biomedical Research. Publication: A suite of Gateway cloning vectors for high-throughput genetic analysis in Saccharomyces cerevisiae. Alberti S, Gitler AD, Lindquist S. Yeast. 2007 Oct . 24(10):913-9. 10.1002/yea.1502 PubMed 17583893.
Backbone
  Vector backbone: pRS303
  Vector type: Yeast Expression ; Gateway Destination
  Selectable markers: HIS3
Growth in bacteria
  Bacterial resistance: Chloramphenicol and Ampicillin, 25 & 100 μg/mL
  Growth temperature: 37°C
  Growth strain: ccdB Survival
  Growth instructions: DB3.1, ccdB Survival
  Copy number: Unknown
Gene/Insert
  Gene/Insert name: None
  Tag / fusion protein: EGFP (N terminal on backbone)
  Cloning method: Gateway Cloning
  Sequencing primers: 5′ EGFP-C
Terms and licenses: Academic/Nonprofit Terms; Industry Terms: Not Available to Industry
Depositor comments: Type of plasmid: integrating. This plasmid contains the Gateway technology from Invitrogen; Invitrogen requires purchasing of Gateway Clonase for carrying out the Gateway recombinational cloning reaction http://www.invitrogen.com Please note that the full plasmid sequence is provided as a reference only, and may not match the exact sequence of the plasmid.
How to cite: pAG303GAL-EGFP-ccdB was a gift from Susan Lindquist (Addgene plasmid # 14301 ; http://n2t.net/addgene:14301 ; RRID:Addgene_14301)
