>Addgene plasmid #14301 | pAG303GAL-EGFP-ccdB | addgene partial sequence | sequence record 20834 | 14301 with pRS_marker
AGCTTGGGTGAGCGCTAGGAGTCACTGCCAGGTATCGTTTGAACACGGCATTAGTCAGGGAAGTCATAAC
ACAGTCCTTTCCCGCAATTTTCTTTTTCTATTACTCTTGGCCTCCTCTAGTACACTCTATATTTTTTTAT
GCCTCGGTAATGATTTTCATTTTTTTTTTTCCACCTAGCGGATGACTCTTTTTTTTTCTTAACGATTGGC
ATTATCACATAATGAATTATACATTATATAAAGTAATGGGATTTCTTCCAAAAATATACTAAAAAATGAA
CAGGCAAGAAAAACGAAGGGAAAGATGACAGAACAAAAAGCCCTAATAAAGCGTATTACAAATGAAACCA
AGATTCCAAATGGGATCTCTTTAAAGGGTGGTCCCCTAACGATAGAACACTCCATCTTCCCAAAAAAAGA
AGCAGAAACCGTAACAAAACAGGGCACACAATCCCAAGTGATTAACGTCCACCCCGGGATAAGGTTTCCG
GAACATATGAAACATGGTCCGGCCAAACATTCCCGCTGGGCGCTAATCCTTGAATGCATTGGT
