>Addgene plasmid #14301 | pAG303GAL-EGFP-ccdB | addgene partial sequence | sequence record 20835 | 14301 with EXFP-R
TAGCCTTCGGGCATGGCGGACTTGAAGAAGTCGTGCTGCTTCATGTGGTCGGGGTAGCGGCTGAAGCACT
GCACGCCGTAGGTCAGGGTGGTCACGAGGGTGGGCCAGGGCACGGGCAGCTTGCCGGTGGTGCAGATGAA
CTTCAGGGTCAGCTTGCCGTAGGTGGCATCGCCCTCGCCCTCGCCGGACACGCTGAACTTGTGGCCGTTT
ACGTCGCCGTCCAGCTCGACCAGGATGGGCACCACCCCGGTGAACAGCTCCTCGCCCTTGCTCACCATTT
TGTCCCGGGGGATCCACTAGTTCTAGAATCCGGGGTTTTTTCTCCTTGACGTTAAAGTATAGAGGTATAT
TAACAATTTTTTGTTGATACTTTTATTACATTTGAATAAGAAGTAATACAAACCGAAAATGTTGAAAGTA
TTAGTTAAAGTGGTTATGCAGTTTTTGCATTTATATATCTGTTAATAGATCAAAAATCATCGCTTCGCTG
ATTAATTACCCCAGAAATAAGGCTAAAAAACTAATCGCATTATCATCCTATGGTTGTTAATTTGATTCGT
TCATTTGAAGGTTTGTGGGGCCAGGTTACT
